>Addgene plasmid #226979 | pET28a-OuIAD(W392F) | addgene full sequence | sequence record 451216 | Addgene NGS Result
CCCGACATTATCGCGAGCCCATTTATACCCATATAAATCAGCATCCATGTTGGAATTTAATCGCGGCCTA
GAGCAAGACGTTTCCCGTTGAATATGGCTCATAACACCCCTTGTATTACTGTTTATGTAAGCAGACAGTT
TTATTGTTCATGACCAAAATCCCTTAACGTGAGTTTTCGTTCCACTGAGCGTCAGACCCCGTAGAAAAGA
TCAAAGGATCTTCTTGAGATCCTTTTTTTCTGCGCGTAATCTGCTGCTTGCAAACAAAAAAACCACCGCT
ACCAGCGGTGGTTTGTTTGCCGGATCAAGAGCTACCAACTCTTTTTCCGAAGGTAACTGGCTTCAGCAGA
GCGCAGATACCAAATACTGTCCTTCTAGTGTAGCCGTAGTTAGGCCACCACTTCAAGAACTCTGTAGCAC
CGCCTACATACCTCGCTCTGCTAATCCTGTTACCAGTGGCTGCTGCCAGTGGCGATAAGTCGTGTCTTAC
CGGGTTGGACTCAAGACGATAGTTACCGGATAAGGCGCAGCGGTCGGGCTGAACGGGGGGTTCGTGCACA
CAGCCCAGCTTGGAGCGAACGACCTACACCGAACTGAGATACCTACAGCGTGAGCTATGAGAAAGCGCCA
CGCTTCCCGAAGGGAGAAAGGCGGACAGGTATCCGGTAAGCGGCAGGGTCGGAACAGGAGAGCGCACGAG
GGAGCTTCCAGGGGGAAACGCCTGGTATCTTTATAGTCCTGTCGGGTTTCGCCACCTCTGACTTGAGCGT
CGATTTTTGTGATGCTCGTCAGGGGGGCGGAGCCTATGGAAAAACGCCAGCAACGCGGCCTTTTTACGGT
TCCTGGCCTTTTGCTGGCCTTTTGCTCACATGTTCTTTCCTGCGTTATCCCCTGATTCTGTGGATAACCG
TATTACCGCCTTTGAGTGAGCTGATACCGCTCGCCGCAGCCGAACGACCGAGCGCAGCGAGTCAGTGAGC
GAGGAAGCGGAAGAGCGCCTGATGCGGTATTTTCTCCTTACGCATCTGTGCGGTATTTCACACCGCAATG
GTGCACTCTCAGTACAATCTGCTCTGATGCCGCATAGTTAAGCCAGTATACACTCCGCTATCGCTACGTG
ACTGGGTCATGGCTGCGCCCCGACACCCGCCAACACCCGCTGACGCGCCCTGACGGGCTTGTCTGCTCCC
GGCATCCGCTTACAGACAAGCTGTGACCGTCTCCGGGAGCTGCATGTGTCAGAGGTTTTCACCGTCATCA
CCGAAACGCGCGAGGCAGCTGCGGTAAAGCTCATCAGCGTGGTCGTGAAGCGATTCACAGATGTCTGCCT
GTTCATCCGCGTCCAGCTCGTTGAGTTTCTCCAGAAGCGTTAATGTCTGGCTTCTGATAAAGCGGGCCAT
GTTAAGGGCGGTTTTTTCCTGTTTGGTCACTGATGCCTCCGTGTAAGGGGGATTTCTGTTCATGGGGGTA
ATGATACCGATGAAACGAGAGAGGATGCTCACGATACGGGTTACTGATGATGAACATGCCCGGTTACTGG
AACGTTGTGAGGGTAAACAACTGGCGGTATGGATGCGGCGGGACCAGAGAAAAATCACTCAGGGTCAATG
CCAGCGCTTCGTTAATACAGATGTAGGTGTTCCACAGGGTAGCCAGCAGCATCCTGCGATGCAGATCCGG
AACATAATGGTGCAGGGCGCTGACTTCCGCGTTTCCAGACTTTACGAAACACGGAAACCGAAGACCATTC
ATGTTGTTGCTCAGGTCGCAGACGTTTTGCAGCAGCAGTCGCTTCACGTTCGCTCGCGTATCGGTGATTC
ATTCTGCTAACCAGTAAGGCAACCCCGCCAGCCTAGCCGGGTCCTCAACGACAGGAGCACGATCATGCGC
ACCCGTGGGGCCGCCATGCCGGCGATAATGGCCTGCTTCTCGCCGAAACGTTTGGTGGCGGGACCAGTGA
CGAAGGCTTGAGCGAGGGCGTGCAAGATTCCGAATACCGCAAGCGACAGGCCGATCATCGTCGCGCTCCA
GCGAAAGCGGTCCTCGCCGAAAATGACCCAGAGCGCTGCCGGCACCTGTCCTACGAGTTGCATGATAAAG
AAGACAGTCATAAGTGCGGCGACGATAGTCATGCCCCGCGCCCACCGGAAGGAGCTGACTGGGTTGAAGG
CTCTCAAGGGCATCGGTCGAGATCCCGGTGCCTAATGAGTGAGCTAACTTACATTAATTGCGTTGCGCTC
ACTGCCCGCTTTCCAGTCGGGAAACCTGTCGTGCCAGCTGCATTAATGAATCGGCCAACGCGCGGGGAGA
GGCGGTTTGCGTATTGGGCGCCAGGGTGGTTTTTCTTTTCACCAGTGAGACGGGCAACAGCTGATTGCCC
TTCACCGCCTGGCCCTGAGAGAGTTGCAGCAAGCGGTCCACGCTGGTTTGCCCCAGCAGGCGAAAATCCT
GTTTGATGGTGGTTAACGGCGGGATATAACATGAGCTGTCTTCGGTATCGTCGTATCCCACTACCGAGAT
ATCCGCACCAACGCGCAGCCCGGACTCGGTAATGGCGCGCATTGCGCCCAGCGCCATCTGATCGTTGGCA
ACCAGCATCGCAGTGGGAACGATGCCCTCATTCAGCATTTGCATGGTTTGTTGAAAACCGGACATGGCAC
TCCAGTCGCCTTCCCGTTCCGCTATCGGCTGAATTTGATTGCGAGTGAGATATTTATGCCAGCCAGCCAG
ACGCAGACGCGCCGAGACAGAACTTAATGGGCCCGCTAACAGCGCGATTTGCTGGTGACCCAATGCGACC
AGATGCTCCACGCCCAGTCGCGTACCGTCTTCATGGGAGAAAATAATACTGTTGATGGGTGTCTGGTCAG
AGACATCAAGAAATAACGCCGGAACATTAGTGCAGGCAGCTTCCACAGCAATGGCATCCTGGTCATCCAG
CGGATAGTTAATGATCAGCCCACTGACGCGTTGCGCGAGAAGATTGTGCACCGCCGCTTTACAGGCTTCG
ACGCCGCTTCGTTCTACCATCGACACCACCACGCTGGCACCCAGTTGATCGGCGCGAGATTTAATCGCCG
CGACAATTTGCGACGGCGCGTGCAGGGCCAGACTGGAGGTGGCAACGCCAATCAGCAACGACTGTTTGCC
CGCCAGTTGTTGTGCCACGCGGTTGGGAATGTAATTCAGCTCCGCCATCGCCGCTTCCACTTTTTCCCGC
GTTTTCGCAGAAACGTGGCTGGCCTGGTTCACCACGCGGGAAACGGTCTGATAAGAGACACCGGCATACT
CTGCGACATCGTATAACGTTACTGGTTTCACATTCACCACCCTGAATTGACTCTCTTCCGGGCGCTATCA
TGCCATACCGCGAAAGGTTTTGCGCCATTCGATGGTGTCCGGGATCTCGACGCTCTCCCTTATGCGACTC
CTGCATTAGGAAGCAGCCCAGTAGTAGGTTGAGGCCGTTGAGCACCGCCGCCGCAAGGAATGGTGCATGC
AAGGAGATGGCGCCCAACAGTCCCCCGGCCACGGGGCCTGCCACCATACCCACGCCGAAACAAGCGCTCA
TGAGCCCGAAGTGGCGAGCCCGATCTTCCCCATCGGTGATGTCGGCGATATAGGCGCCAGCAACCGCACC
TGTGGCGCCGGTGATGCCGGCCACGATGCGTCCGGCGTAGAGGATCGAGATCTCGATCCCGCGAAATTAA
TACGACTCACTATAGGGGAATTGTGAGCGGATAACAATTCCCCTCTAGAAATAATTTTGTTTAACTTTAA
GAAGGAGATATACCATGGGCAGCAGCCATCATCATCATCATCACAGCAGCGGCCTGGTGCCGCGCGGCAG
CCATATGGAGGAGTCTCTGGTTCTCGAGATGCTGCAGACCGGTAAGACGGCCACGTGGCCGGCAAAGAAT
CAGCTGCAGGAAAGCGGCGAGGTCGTCGACAAGGAGGTCAAGGGCACTCCTTCGACCGACCGCACCAGGC
GCATGAAGGAACGCTTCATGAATGCCAAGTGCAAGATGGACATGGAGGCGCCCATCGCATATACCAAGGC
ATGGCGCGAGCATGAAGGCAAGCCGCTTTATGTCCGCAGGGGGCTTGCCTATAAGTATATGCTCGAGCAC
CTCACGCCGGCTATCCGTGAGGACGAGCTCATCACCATGTCCAAGACGCGCTATGACCGTGGTGCCACCC
AGGTCCCCCAATTCGCCACTGACTTCATGATCTCCTTCCTCACCCAGGCCGAAGACCAGAAGGAAGAGGC
AAAGCTGTATTCCGTCGAGGGCAAGGATGAGGCCCATACGGTCGAAGAGGAAGGGTGGACCAAGGTCGGC
CAGCTGTTCTCCATCCGCGAGGAGGAGGTCAAGCCGATGCTTGAGGTCCTCGAGTATTGGAAGACGCGCT
GCGTTGAGAACGTGTCCGACGATTGGATGAAGACCTCCTTCCCCTACTACCAGGACTACGTCAACGCAAA
GAAGGTCGGCCTCTTCCCGGGGTCGGGCCTGCATGCCGGCTGTGACGGCCGCTGGATTCCCGCCTATGAC
GTTGCCCTCGGGGGCCTCAACAGGGTAATCGAGGAGTGCCGCGAGAAGATCGAGAAGACCGTGGTGACCA
CCAAGGAGGTCGCCGACAAGGTCTTCTTCTGGCAAGGCTGCATCTATGCCTGCGAGGGCGCGATCGCCTG
GGCCCACAACTATGCGGTCGAGGCCCGGCGCCTTGCCGAGACTGCGGTCGAGCCACGCAAGACCGAGCTT
CTCGAGATGGCAGAACGCCTCGATCGCGTCCCTGCCGAAGCACCCCGCAACTTCATGGAAGCCGTCCAGG
CCCTTTGGACCACCCAGATCCTCGTCATCTCCGACTCCCTTGCCCTCGGCGTCTCCCCGGGCCGTTGGGG
CAAGTTCCTTGAGCCTTATTACGAGAAGGATCTTGCCGAGGGGCGCATCACCAAGGGACAGGCCCTTGAG
GTCATGGAGCTGCTCCGTATCAAATTCTCGACTGAGGAGTACATCACCCCGTCCCTCTTTGCGGCCATGG
CCTCCTCGAACTCGTTCATGAACCTTGCCGTTGGCGGCCTCGATCCCAAGACGGGCAAGTGCACCGACAA
CGAGATCGAGGACCTCATCCTCGAGGCCGGCATCAACATGCCCACCCCGCAACCGACCCTCTCGATCCTT
CTCTCCGACAAGACGACAGACCATCTCGCCATCAAGGCCGCCGAGTGCACCAAGGCCGGCAACGGGTATC
CCGCGTGGTTTAACTATGACATGATGGTCCAACACAACCTCGCTATGTATCGCGACGAGGGCATCACCCT
TGAGGACGCCCGCAACTGTGCGCTCTCCGGCTGCGTCGAGAACGGCCTCGCCGGTACCGGTCACCCCATC
GCCCACCCGGCCTTCTACAACGAGGGCAAGACCATCGAGCTTGCCTGCAACGAAGGCGTCGACCCCCGCA
CGGGCATCAAGGTCATGGATGGCATCGTCCCCATCAAGACGTACGAGGACCTTTGGGACAACTTCATCAA
GATCCGCGAGCACTTCATGCATGTCTACATGCAGTACTGGAATGAGGTCGTCGCCTGCCAGCGCGACATC
CACCCCAAGATCATGGGCTCCGTCCTCATGCATGACTGCATCGAGTCCGGCCGCCCGGTTGACAATCTCG
GCTGCCGCTACAACGGTTCCGTCACGCTGCTCGACTCCGGTACAGTTAACGTGGTCAACGGTCTCGCGGC
CATCAAGAAGCTCGTCTTCGAGGACCACAAGTACACTTGGGATGAGTTCAAGGAGGCCATGGACAATAAC
TTCGGTTTCGTGCTTGGTGCCGAGAAGGGCAACTTCTCCATGCTCAACCAGGAGATCGACCCTGAAAAGC
ACATGAAGTACGCCCATATCCACCGAGATGTCCTCAACGCACCCAAGTTTGGCAACGACGATGACTTCGT
TGACGACATCTTTGTCGACCTCTGGCATGACTACGACCGCGTTACCGCGTCCGAAACCACCTACAACGGC
TACCGCTGGATCACCGCCGCGCTTTCCATATCCGCCCATGGCCCGCATGGTCGTGTGACCGGCGCTACCC
CTGACGGTCGTCTCTCCGGAGTGACGCTGTGCGACGGCATCCTGTCCGCCTCGCCTGGCACCGACGTGAA
CGGTCCGATCGCCCTCATCCGCTCCGGCGTGAAGCTGGATCCGACCGAGTTCGCCTCGGTGCAGCTCAAT
ATGAAGTTCCATCCGACTGCCATCCGCGGTGACGAGGGCTCGAGGAACTTCGTGGACTTCATCCACAGCT
ACTTCCAGATGGGCGGCTATCACGTCCAGTTCAACATCGTGGATTCGAAGATGCTGCGAGACGCCCAGGA
TCATCCGCAGAACTATCGCGACCTGATGGTCCGTGTCGCCGGCTTCTCAGCCTACTGGAACGAGCTCGGC
AAACCCATCCAGGACGAGGTCATTGCTCGTACCGAGTACGACGCTCTCTGACTCGAGCACCACCACCACC
ACCACTGAGATCCGGCTGCTAACAAAGCCCGAAAGGAAGCTGAGTTGGCTGCTGCCACCGCTGAGCAATA
ACTAGCATAACCCCTTGGGGCCTCTAAACGGGTCTTGAGGGGTTTTTTGCTGAAAGGAGGAACTATATCC
GGATTGGCGAATGGG
[124 nt withheld, positions 6666-6789]
C
[91 nt withheld, positions 6791-6881]
A
[49 nt withheld, positions 6883-6931]
CCTTTGACGTTGGAGTCCACGTTCTTT
[37 nt withheld, positions 6959-6995]
ACCCTATCTCGGTCTATTCTTTTGATTTATAAGGGATTTTGCCGATTTCGGCCTATTGGTTAAAAAATGA
GCTGATTTAACAAAAATTTAACGCGAATTTTAACAAAATATTAACGCTTACAATTTAGGTGGCACTTTTC
GGGGAAATGTGCGCGGAACCCCTATTTGTTTATTTTTCTAAATACATTCAAATATGTATCCGCTCATGAA
TTAATTCTTAGAAAAACTCATCGAGCATCAAATGAAACTGCAATTTATTCATATCAGGATTATCAATACC
ATATTTTTGAAAAAGCCGTTTCTGTAATGAAGGAGAAAACTCACCGAGGCAGTTCCATAGGATGGCAAGA
TCCTGGTATCGGTCTGCGATTCCGACTCGTCCAACATCAATACAACCTATTAATTTCCCCTCGTCAAAAA
TAAGGTTATCAAGTGAGAAATCACCATGAGTGACGACTGAATCCGGTGAGAATGGCAAAAGTTTATGCAT
TTCTTTCCAGACTTGTTCAACAGGCCAGCCATTACGCTCGTCATCAAAATCACTCGCATCAACCAAACCG
TTATTCATTCGTGATTGCGCCTGAGCGAGACGAAATACGCGATCGCTGTTAAAAGGACAATTACAAACAG
GAATCGAATGCAACCGGCGCAGGAACACTGCCAGCGCATCAACAATATTTTCACCTGAATCAGGATATTC
TTCTAATACCTGGAATGCTGTTTTCCCGGGGATCGCAGTGGTGAGTAACCATGCATCATCAGGAGTACGG
ATAAAATGCTTGATGGTCGGAAGAGGCATAAATTCCGTCAGCCAGTTTAGTCTGACCATCTCATCTGTAA
CATCATTGGCAACGCTACCTTTGCCATGTTTCAGAAACAACTCTGGCGCATCGGGCTTCCCATACAATCG
ATAGATTGTCGCACCTGATTG
Features (pLannotate 1.2.2; 20 found; start..end, strand, type, name):
    224..812     +  rep_origin     ori: high-copy-number ColE1/pMB1/pBR322/pUC origin of replication
    998..1137    -  misc_feature   bom: basis of mobility region from pBR322
   1239..1430    -  CDS            rop: Rop protein, which maintains plasmids at low copy number; rop
   1447..1827    +  CDS            YPB1_ECOLX: Protein predicted: Swiss-Prot protein existence level 4. From Escherichia coli.
   1899..2190    -  CDS            TcR (fragment): tetracycline efflux protein; tet; confers resistance to tetracycline
   2205..2226    -  protein_bind   CAP binding site: CAP binding activates transcription in the presence of cAMP. E. coli catabolite activator protein
   2239..3321    -  CDS            lacI: lac repressor; lacI; The lac repressor binds to the lac operator to inhibit transcription in E. coli. This inhibition can be relieved by adding lactose or isopropyl-β-D-thiogalactopyranoside (IPTG).
   3322..3399    -  promoter       lacI promoter: lacI
   3407..3686    -  CDS            TcR (fragment): tetracycline efflux protein; tet; confers resistance to tetracycline
   3708..3726    +  promoter       T7 promoter: promoter for bacteriophage T7 RNA polymerase
   3727..3751    +  protein_bind   lac operator: The lac repressor binds to the lac operator to inhibit transcription in E. coli. This inhibition can be relieved by adding lactose or isopropyl-β-D-thiogalactopyranoside (IPTG). lac repressor encoded by lacI
   3766..3788    +  RBS            RBS: efficient ribosome binding site from bacteriophage T7 gene 10 (Olins and Rangwala, 1989)
   3807..3823    +  CDS            capTEV™ (fragment): composite tag for in vivo biotinylation, TEV protease cleavage, and 6xHis tagging
   3834..3851    +  CDS            thrombin site: thrombin recognition and cleavage site
   6498..6515    +  CDS            9xHis (fragment): 9xHis affinity tag
   6525..6574    +  CDS            SET1 (fragment): solubility-enhancement tag derived from T7 phage gene 10B
   6582..6629    +  terminator     T7 terminator: transcription terminator for bacteriophage T7 RNA polymerase
   6666..7094    +  rep_origin     f1 ori (sequence partly withheld): f1 bacteriophage origin of replication; arrow indicates direction of (+) strand synthesis
   7147..7204    +  promoter       AmpR promoter (fragment): bla
   7213..102     -  CDS            KanR (across the origin): aminoglycoside phosphotransferase; aph(3')-Ia; confers resistance to kanamycin in bacteria or G418 (Geneticin®) in eukaryotes
