[The description below was written by a language model from this plasmid's Addgene catalogue record and pLannotate feature annotations shown in this document.]
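Description:
pET28a-OuIAD(W392F) is a bacterial expression plasmid built on the pET28a backbone for producing a point variant of indoleacetate decarboxylase (IAD) from Olsenella uli DSM 7084 in E. coli. The plasmid replicates from a ColE1/pMB1-type origin, accompanied by the pBR322 bom region and the rop gene, and is selected with kanamycin through an aminoglycoside phosphotransferase gene. An f1 phage origin is also present. The short tetracycline-resistance and AmpR promoter fragments flagged in the annotation appear to be backbone remnants rather than functional markers.

The insert, introduced by Gibson cloning, carries a tryptophan-to-phenylalanine substitution at residue 392. The automated annotation does not label the coding sequence itself, which presumably fills the unannotated interval between the thrombin site and the downstream His-tag fragment. Expression is driven by a T7 promoter with an adjacent lac operator and the T7 gene 10 ribosome binding site, and ends at the T7 terminator. The plasmid-borne lacI gene supplies the repressor. Transcription therefore stays low until IPTG is added, in a host that provides T7 RNA polymerase. The protein is fused at its N terminus to the backbone His6 tag followed by a thrombin cleavage site, allowing metal-affinity purification and optional tag removal. The downstream His-tag fragment corresponds to the backbone's C-terminal tag region, and the record does not say whether it is translated.

IAD is a glycyl radical enzyme that forms skatole. According to the associated publication title, this variant belongs to mechanistic studies of how that reaction is initiated, so it is likely used to test the role of residue W392 with purified recombinant enzyme.
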