Addgene plasmid #226979: pET28a-OuIAD(W392F)
Purpose: Expressing Olsenella uli indoleacetate decarboxylase (IAD) W392F variant in E. coli
Depositing lab: Emily Balskus. Depositing organization: Harvard University. Publication: Mechanistic Studies of a Skatole-Forming Glycyl Radical Enzyme Suggest Reaction Initiation via Hydrogen Atom Transfer. Fu B, Nazemi A, Levin BJ, Yang Z, Kulik HJ, Balskus EP. J Am Chem Soc. 2022 Jun 29;144(25):11110-11119. doi: 10.1021/jacs.1c13580. Epub 2022 Jun 15. PubMed 35704859.
Backbone
  Vector backbone: pET28a
  Vector type: Bacterial Expression
Growth in bacteria
  Bacterial resistance: Kanamycin, 50 μg/mL
  Growth temperature: 37°C
  Growth strain: DH5alpha
  Copy number: High Copy
Gene/Insert
  Gene/Insert name: OuIAD(W392F)
  Species: Olsenella uli DSM 7084
  Mutation: W392F
  Tag / fusion protein: His6 (on backbone) (N terminal on insert)
  Cloning method: Gibson Cloning
Terms and licenses: Academic/Nonprofit Terms; Industry Terms: Not Available to Industry
How to cite: pET28a-OuIAD(W392F) was a gift from Emily Balskus (Addgene plasmid # 226979 ; http://n2t.net/addgene:226979 ; RRID:Addgene_226979)
